Addgene plasmid #145948: pAc5.1B-lambdaN-HA-DmYPS_B
Purpose: Insect Expression of DmYPS
Depositing lab: Elisa Izaurralde. Depositing organization: Max Planck Institute for Developmental Biology.
Backbone
  Vector backbone: Unknown
  Vector type: Insect Expression
Growth in bacteria
  Bacterial resistance: Ampicillin, 100 μg/mL
  Growth temperature: 37°C
  Growth strain: DH5alpha
  Copy number: Low Copy
Gene/Insert
  Gene/Insert name: DmYPS
  Species: D. melanogaster (fly)
  Entrez Gene: yps (a.k.a. CG5654, Dmel\CG5654, p45, p57, Yps, YPS)
  Cloning method: Unknown
Terms and licenses: Academic/Nonprofit Terms; Industry Terms: Not Available to Industry
Depositor comments: sequence extracted from NCBI: NM_079309.2 Plasmids from this collection were made available to the research community and donated after the lab closed. Please note that the sequence provided by the depositing laboratory may be theoretical/predicted or based on Sanger sequencing results. There may be discrepancies between sequencing results obtained by Addgene and the depositor sequence. If an Addgene verified sequence is not available, please contact before placing your order to request that our lab fully sequence the plasmid.
How to cite: pAc5.1B-lambdaN-HA-DmYPS_B was a gift from Elisa Izaurralde (Addgene plasmid # 145948 ; http://n2t.net/addgene:145948 ; RRID:Addgene_145948)
