[The description below was written by a language model from this plasmid's Addgene catalogue record and pLannotate feature annotations shown in this document.]
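Description:
pAc5.1B-lambdaN-HA-DmYPS_B is an insect-cell expression plasmid of about 6.5 kb that produces the Drosophila melanogaster Y-box protein Ypsilon schachtel (yps, CG5654) as a fusion with an N-terminal lambdaN peptide and an HA epitope. The catalogue lists the backbone as unknown, although the name and feature layout point to a pAc5.1-type vector. In bacteria it is maintained through a ColE1/pUC-type origin and selected with ampicillin via the bla gene and its own promoter. The feature annotation calls the origin high-copy, whereas the catalogue entry records the plasmid as low copy. A short tetracycline-resistance fragment and a piece of SV40 large T antigen sequence are also annotated, and these appear to be non-functional backbone remnants.

Expression is driven by the constitutive Drosophila actin 5C promoter, which is followed in the same orientation by a short fragment of the bacteriophage lambda N protein, a single-repeat-length match to the HA tag, and then the yps coding sequence. The annotation tool recognised the insert only through similarity of its central region to zebrafish Ybx1, consistent with a conserved Y-box protein domain. The depositor states that the sequence was taken from an NCBI reference transcript. A V5 tag lies downstream of the insert, but the record does not show whether it is in frame or preceded by a stop codon. An SV40 polyadenylation signal follows. The lambdaN peptide binds boxB RNA hairpins, so constructs of this design are generally used in tethering assays, in which the tagged protein is recruited to a boxB-containing reporter mRNA in cultured fly cells to test effects on translation or mRNA stability. The record itself states the purpose only as insect expression of DmYPS.
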