Features (pLannotate 1.2.2; 11 found; start..end, strand, type, name):
     56..2568    +  promoter       Ac5 promoter: Drosophila melanogaster actin 5C promoter
   2588..2653    +  CDS            N (fragment): REGN_LAMBD - Experimental evidence at protein level: Swiss-Prot protein existence level 1. Plays a role as a transcriptional antitermination factor that allows the virus to initiate its lytic phase. Activates expression of the delayed viral early genes by modifying host RNA polymerase (RNAP) into a form that is resistant to termination signals. This antitermination function requires the host NusA protein which serves to stabilize the interaction between antitermination protein N and host RNA polymerase. From Escherichia phage lambda (Bacteriophage lambda).
   2678..2704    +  CDS            3xHA (fragment): three tandem HA epitope tags
   2879..3337    +  CDS            ybx1 (fragment): YBOX1_DANRE - Experimental evidence at protein level: Swiss-Prot protein existence level 1. DNA- and RNA-binding protein involved in various processes, such as translational repression, RNA stabilization, mRNA splicing and transcription regulation (PubMed:30135188, PubMed:31399345). Binds preferentially to the 5'-[CU]CUGCG-3' RNA motif and specifically recognizes mRNA transcripts modified by C5-methylcytosine (m5C) (PubMed:31399345). Promotes mRNA stabilization: acts by binding to m5C- containing mRNAs and recruiting pabpc1a, thereby preventing mRNA decay (PubMed:31399345). Plays a role in the
   3811..3852    +  CDS            V5 tag: epitope tag from simian virus 5
   3952..4086    -  polyA_signal   SV40 poly(A) signal: SV40 polyadenylation signal
   4109..4193    -  CDS            large T antigen (fragment): large T antigen from SV40 (simian virus 40)
   4194..4664    +  CDS            TcR (fragment): tetracycline efflux protein; tet; confers resistance to tetracycline
   4708..5296    -  rep_origin     ori: high-copy-number ColE1/pMB1/pBR322/pUC origin of replication
   5467..6327    -  CDS            AmpR: β-lactamase; bla; confers resistance to ampicillin, carbenicillin, and related antibiotics
   6328..6432    -  promoter       AmpR promoter: bla
>Addgene plasmid #145948 | pAc5.1B-lambdaN-HA-DmYPS_B | depositor full sequence | sequence record 288393 | Full Sequence
CTTCAAGGAATTAATTCTATATTCTAAAAACACAAATGATACTTCTAAAAAAAATCATGAATGGCATCAA
CTCTGAATCAAATCTTTGCAGATGCACCTACTTCTCATTTCCACTGTCACATCATTTTTCCAGATCTCGC
TGCCTGTTATGTGGCCCACAAACCAAGACACGTTTTATGGCCATTAAAGCTGGCTGATCGTCGCCAAACA
CCAAATACATATCAATATGTACATTCGAGAAAGAAGCGATCAAAGAAGCGTCTTCGGGCGAGTAGGAGAA
TGCGGAGGAGAAGGAGAACGAGCTGATCTAGTATCTCTCCACAATCCAATGCCAACTGACCAACTGGCCA
TATTCGGAGCAATTTGAAGCCAATTTCCATCGCCTGGCGATCGCTCCATTCTTGGCTATATGTTTTTCAC
CGTTCCCGGGGCCATTTTCAAAGACTCGTCGGTAAGATAAGATTGTGTCACTCGCTGTCTCTCTTCATTT
GTCGAAGAATGCTGAGGAATTTCGCGATGACGTCGGCGAGTATTTTGAAGAATGAGAATAATTTGTATTT
ATACGAAAATCAGTTAGTGGAATTTTCTACAAAAACATGTTATCTATAGATAATTTTGTTGCAAAATATG
TTGACTATGACAAAGATTGTATGTATATACCTTTAATGTATTCTCATTTTCTTATGTATTTATAATGGCA
ATGATGATACTGATGATATTTTAAGATGATGCCAGACCACAGGCTGATTTCTGCGTCTTTTGCCGAACGC
AGTGCATGTGCGGTTGTTGTTTTTTGGAATAGTTTCAATTTTCGGACTGTCCGCTTTGATTTCAGTTTCT
TGGCTTATTCAAAAAGCAAAGTAAAGCCAAAAAAGCGAGATGGCAATACCAAATGCGGCAAAACGGTAGT
GGAAGGAAAGGGGTGCGGGGCAGCGGAAGGAAGGGTGGGGCGGGGCGTGGCGGGGTCTGTGGCTGGGCGC
GACGTCACCGACGTTGGAGCCACTCCTTTGACCATGTGTGCGTGTGTGTATTATTCGTGTCTCGCCACTC
GCCGGTTGTTTTTTTCTTTTTATCTCGCTCTCTCTAGCGCCATCTCGTACGCATGCTCAACGCACCGCAT
GTTGCCGTGTCCTTTATGCGTCATTTTGGCTCGAAATAGGCAATTATTTAAACAAAGATTAGTCAACGAA
AACGCTAAAATAAATAAGTCTACAATATGGTTACTTATTGCCATGTGTGTGCAGCCAACGATAGCAACAA
AAGCAACAACACAGTGGCTTTCCCTCTTTCACTTTTTGTTTGCAAGCGCGTGCGAGCAAGACGGCACGAC
CGGCAAACGCAATTACGCTGACAAAGAGCAGACGAAGTTTTGGCCGAAAAACATCAAGGCGCCTGATACG
AATGCATTTGCAATAACAATTGCGATATTTAATATTGTTTATGAAGCTGTTTGACTTCAAAACACACAAA
AAAAAAAATAAAACAAATTATTTGAAAGAGAATTAGGAATCGGACAGCTTATCGTTACGGGCTAACAGCA
CACCGAGACGAAATAGCTTACCTGACGTCACAGCCTCTGGAAGAACTGCCGCCAAGCAGAGAGAGAGAGA
AAAAGAGGGAGAGCAGCTTAGACCGCATGTGCTTGTGTGTGAGGCGTCTCTCTCTTCGTCTCCTGTTTGC
GCAAACGCATAGACTGCACTGAGAAAATCGATTACCTATTTTTTATGAATGAATATTTGCACTATTACTA
TTCAAAACTATTAAGATAGCAATCACATTCAATAGCCAAATACTATACCACCTGAGCGATGCAACGAAAT
GATCAATTTGAGCAAAAATGCTGCATATTTAGGACGGCATCATTATAGAAATGCTTCTTGCTGTGTACTT
TTCTCTCGTCTGGCAGCTGTTTCGCCGTTATTGTTAAAACCGGCTTAAGTTAGGTGTGTTTTCTACGACT
AGTGATGCCCCTACTAGAAGATGTGTGTTGCACAAATGTCCCTGAATAACCAATTTGAAGTGCAGATAGC
AGTAAACGTAAGCTAATATGAATATTATTTAACTGTAATGTTTTAATATCGCTGGACATTACTAATAAAC
CCACTATAAACACATGTACATATGTATGTTTTGGCATACAATGAGTAGTTGGGGAAAAAATGTGTAAAAG
CACCGTGACCATCACAGCATAAAGATAACCAGCTGAAGTATCGAATATGAGTAACCCCCAAATTGAATCA
CATGCCGCAACTGATAGGACCCATGGAAGTACACTCTTCATGGCGATATACAAGACACACACAAGCACGA
ACACCCAGTTGCGGAGGAAATTCTCCGTAAATGAAAACCCAATCGGCGAACAATTCATACCCATATATGG
TAAAAGTTTTGAACGCGACTTGAGAGCGGAGAGCATTGCGGCTGATAAGGTTTTAGCGCTAAGCGGGCTT
TATAAAACGGGCTGCGGGACCAGTTTTCATATCACTACCGTTTGAGTTCTTGTGCTGTGTGGATACTCCT
CCCGACACAAAGCCGCTCCATCAGCCAGCAGTCGTCTAATCCAGAGACCCCGGATCGGGGTACCAACATG
GACGCACAAACACGACGACGTGAGCGTCGCGCTGAGAAACAAGCTCAATGGAAAGCTGCAAACGGTGGAT
CTCCTCCACATATGGCTTACCCATACGATGTTCCAGATTACGCTCCTCCAAGCTTGATGGCTGATGCCGC
GGAGAGTAAGCCACTGGCCGCCGAACAGCAGCAGGCGCAGCAGCAGCCGGAGCAGCAGCAGAATCCGCCG
AATCCGCAGGAGCAGGATCACGAGCAGGAGCCGCTGGACGAGCTGCAGGGACAGCAGGGCCAGCCCGCTC
CGCCCACCAAGGAAGTCATCGCCACCAAAGTCACCGGCACCGTCAAGTGGTTCAACGTGAAGAGCGGCTA
CGGCTTCATCAACCGCAACGACACCAGAGAGGATGTCTTTGTGCACCAGAGCGCCATTGCGCGGAACAAC
CCCAAAAAGGCGGTCCGCTCGGTGGGCGACGGTGAGGTCGTTGAGTTCGACGTGGTCATTGGTGAGAAGG
GCAACGAGGCGGCCAACGTGACCGGTCCCTCCGGTGAGCCGGTGCGGGGCAGTCAGTTTGCAGCGGACAA
GCGCCGTAACTTCCGTCCCTGGATGAAGAAGAATCGCCGCAAGGATGGCGAAGTGGAAGGCGAAGACGCC
GAATCGTCGGCCCAGCAGCAACAGCAGCAGGCGGCACCAATCGTTGACGGGCAGCCGCAGCAGCAGGTGC
AGTCCGGCCCGCGTCAACCACGACAGAACTTCCGCCGAGGACCACCCGGTGGACCGCCCGGAGGACCTCG
AGGTGGCCCCCGAGGACCGCCTGGTGGAGCTCCCGGTGGCCCCCGGCGCTACAACAACTATTATCTGCGT
CAGCCGAGACGCGGCCTGGGCGGCGGTGACGGCAGCGCCGAGCCCGGTGTCCACGATCAGAATCCCGAGG
GTCTGCAGCGCGGCGAGGGTCAGGGACCACGTCGCGGTGGAGGCCCACCGGGCGGACCCCAGAGGCGCTT
CTTCCGACGCAACTTCAACAATGGTCCACCGCCACCACGCCGCGACGGCGGAGAATACATTCAAGGCCAG
GGACCGCCACGCCCACAACAGCCACGTCCACGTCGCCAGAGGAAACCAAATGGCCCTGGCGGTGGTTCGG
AGCAGCAGCCAGAGAAGAACGGCGCTCAAGAGCTGCAAAATACAACCACAGAGAGCACTGCATAGGCGGC
CGCTCGAGTCTAGAGGGCCCGCGGTTCGAAGGTAAGCCTATCCCTAACCCTCTCCTCGGTCTCGATTCTA
CGCGTACCGGTCATCATCACCATCACCATTGAGTTTAAACCCGCTGATCAGCCTCGACTGTGCCTTCTAA
GGCCTGAGCTCGCTGATCAGCCTCGATCGAGGATCCAGACATGATAAGATACATTGATGAGTTTGGACAA
ACCACAACTAGAATGCAGTGAAAAAAATGCTTTATTTGTGAAATTTGTGATGCTATTGCTTTATTTGTAA
CCATTATAAGCTGCAATAAACAAGTTAACAACAACAATTGCATTCATTTTATGTTTCAGGTTCAGGGGGA
GGTGTGGGAGGTTTTTTAAAGCAAGTAAAACCTCTACAAATGTGGTATGGCTGATTATGATCAGTCGACC
GATGCCCTTGAGAGCCTTCAACCCAGTCAGCTCCTTCCGGTGGGCGCGGGGCATGACTATCGTCGCCGCA
CTTATGACTGTCTTCTTTATCATGCAACTCGTAGGACAGGTGCCGGCAGCGCTCTGGGTCATTTTCGGCG
AGGACCGCTTTCGCTGGAGCGCGACGATGATCGGCCTGTCGCTTGCGGTATTCGGAATCTTGCACGCCCT
CGCTCAAGCCTTCGTCACTGGTCCCGCCACCAAACGTTTCGGCGAGAAGCAGGCCATTATCGCCGGCATG
GCGGCCGACGCGCTGGGCTACGTCTTGCTGGCGTTCGCGACGCGAGGCTGGATGGCCTTCCCCATTATGA
TTCTTCTCGCTTCCGGCGGCATCGGGATGCCCGCGTTGCAGGCCATGCTGTCCAGGCAGGTAGATGACGA
CCATCAGGGACAGCTTCAAGGATCGCTCGCGGCTCTTACCAGCCAGCAAAAGGCCAGGAACCGTAAAAAG
GCCGCGTTGCTGGCGTTTTTCCATAGGCTCCGCCCCCCTGACGAGCATCACAAAAATCGACGCTCAAGTC
AGAGGTGGCGAAACCCGACAGGACTATAAAGATACCAGGCGTTTCCCCCTGGAAGCTCCCTCGTGCGCTC
TCCTGTTCCGACCCTGCCGCTTACCGGATACCTGTCCGCCTTTCTCCCTTCGGGAAGCGTGGCGCTTTCT
CAATGCTCACGCTGTAGGTATCTCAGTTCGGTGTAGGTCGTTCGCTCCAAGCTGGGCTGTGTGCACGAAC
CCCCCGTTCAGCCCGACCGCTGCGCCTTATCCGGTAACTATCGTCTTGAGTCCAACCCGGTAAGACACGA
CTTATCGCCACTGGCAGCAGCCACTGGTAACAGGATTAGCAGAGCGAGGTATGTAGGCGGTGCTACAGAG
TTCTTGAAGTGGTGGCCTAACTACGGCTACACTAGAAGGACAGTATTTGGTATCTGCGCTCTGCTGAAGC
CAGTTACCTTCGGAAAAAGAGTTGGTAGCTCTTGATCCGGCAAACAAACCACCGCTGGTAGCGGTGGTTT
TTTTGTTTGCAAGCAGCAGATTACGCGCAGAAAAAAAGGATCTCAAGAAGATCCTTTGATCTTTTCTACG
GGGTCTGACGCTCAGTGGAACGAAAACTCACGTTAAGGGATTTTGGTCATGAGATTATCAAAAAGGATCT
TCACCTAGATCCTTTTAAATTAAAAATGAAGTTTTAAATCAATCTAAAGTATATATGAGTAAACTTGGTC
TGACAGTTACCAATGCTTAATCAGTGAGGCACCTATCTCAGCGATCTGTCTATTTCGTTCATCCATAGTT
GCCTGACTCCCCGTCGTGTAGATAACTACGATACGGGAGGGCTTACCATCTGGCCCCAGTGCTGCAATGA
TACCGCGAGACCCACGCTCACCGGCTCCAGATTTATCAGCAATAAACCAGCCAGCCGGAAGGGCCGAGCG
CAGAAGTGGTCCTGCAACTTTATCCGCCTCCATCCAGTCTATTAATTGTTGCCGGGAAGCTAGAGTAAGT
AGTTCGCCAGTTAATAGTTTGCGCAACGTTGTTGCCATTGCTGCAGGCATCGTGGTGTCACGCTCGTCGT
TTGGTATGGCTTCATTCAGCTCCGGTTCCCAACGATCAAGGCGAGTTACATGATCCCCCATGTTGTGCAA
AAAAGCGGTTAGCTCCTTCGGTCCTCCGATCGTTGTCAGAAGTAAGTTGGCCGCAGTGTTATCACTCATG
GTTATGGCAGCACTGCATAATTCTCTTACTGTCATGCCATCCGTAAGATGCTTTTCTGTGACTGGTGAGT
ACTCAACCAAGTCATTCTGAGAATAGTGTATGCGGCGACCGAGTTGCTCTTGCCCGGCGTCAACACGGGA
TAATACCGCGCCACATAGCAGAACTTTAAAAGTGCTCATCATTGGAAAACGTTCTTCGGGGCGAAAACTC
TCAAGGATCTTACCGCTGTTGAGATCCAGTTCGATGTAACCCACTCGTGCACCCAACTGATCTTCAGCAT
CTTTTACTTTCACCAGCGTTTCTGGGTGAGCAAAAACAGGAAGGCAAAATGCCGCAAAAAAGGGAATAAG
GGCGACACGGAAATGTTGAATACTCATACTCTTCCTTTTTCAATATTATTGAAGCATTTATCAGGGTTAT
TGTCTCATGAGCGGATACATATTTGAATGTATTTAGAAAAATAAACAAATAGGGGTTCCGCGCACATTTC
CCCGAAAAGTGCCACCTGACGTCTAAGAAACCATTATTATCATGACATTAACCTATAAAAATAGGCGTAT
CACGAGGCCCTTTCGT
